>Addgene plasmid #114037 | pcDNA5-eYFP-FKBP-MAD1-WT | depositor full sequence | sequence record 215340 | Full Sequence
GACGGATCGGGAGATCTCCCGATCCCCTATGGTGCACTCTCAGTACAATCTGCTCTGATGCCGCATAGTT
AAGCCAGTATCTGCTCCCTGCTTGTGTGTTGGAGGTCGCTGAGTAGTGCGCGAGCAAAATTTAAGCTACA
ACAAGGCAAGGCTTGACCGACAATTGCATGAAGAATCTGCTTAGGGTTAGGCGTTTTGCGCTGCTTCGCG
ATGTACGGGCCAGATATACGCGTTGACATTGATTATTGACTAGTTATTAATAGTAATCAATTACGGGGTC
ATTAGTTCATAGCCCATATATGGAGTTCCGCGTTACATAACTTACGGTAAATGGCCCGCCTGGCTGACCG
CCCAACGACCCCCGCCCATTGACGTCAATAATGACGTATGTTCCCATAGTAACGCCAATAGGGACTTTCC
ATTGACGTCAATGGGTGGAGTATTTACGGTAAACTGCCCACTTGGCAGTACATCAAGTGTATCATATGCC
AAGTACGCCCCCTATTGACGTCAATGACGGTAAATGGCCCGCCTGGCATTATGCCCAGTACATGACCTTA
TGGGACTTTCCTACTTGGCAGTACATCTACGTATTAGTCATCGCTATTACCATGGTGATGCGGTTTTGGC
AGTACATCAATGGGCGTGGATAGCGGTTTGACTCACGGGGATTTCCAAGTCTCCACCCCATTGACGTCAA
TGGGAGTTTGTTTTGGCACCAAAATCAACGGGACTTTCCAAAATGTCGTAACAACTCCGCCCCATTGACG
CAAATGGGCGGTAGGCGTGTACGGTGGGAGGTCTATATAAGCAGAGCTCTCTGGCTAACTAGAGAACCCA
CTGCTTACTGGCTTATCGAAATTAATACGACTCACTATAGGGAGACCCAAGCTGGCTAGCGTTTAAACTT
AAGCTTGGTACCGAGCTCGGATCCATGGTGAGCAAGGGCGAGGAGCTGTTCACCGGGGTGGTGCCCATCC
TGGTCGAGCTGGACGGCGACGTAAACGGCCACAAGTTCAGCGTGTCCGGCGAGGGCGAGGGCGATGCCAC
CTACGGCAAGCTGACCCTGAAGTTCATCTGCACCACCGGCAAGCTGCCCGTGCCCTGGCCCACCCTCGTG
ACCACCTTCGGCTACGGCCTGCAGTGCTTCGCCCGCTACCCCGACCACATGAAGCAGCACGACTTCTTCA
AGTCCGCCATGCCCGAAGGCTACGTCCAGGAGCGCACCATCTTCTTCAAGGACGACGGCAACTACAAGAC
CCGCGCCGAGGTGAAGTTCGAGGGCGACACCCTGGTGAACCGCATCGAGCTGAAGGGCATCGACTTCAAG
GAGGACGGCAACATCCTGGGGCACAAGCTGGAGTACAACTACAACAGCCACAACGTCTATATCATGGCCG
ACAAGCAGAAGAACGGCATCAAGGTGAACTTCAAGATCCGCCACAACATCGAGGACGGCAGCGTGCAGCT
CGCCGACCACTACCAGCAGAACACCCCCATCGGCGACGGCCCCGTGCTGCTGCCCGACAACCACTACCTG
AGCTACCAGTCCGCCCTGAGCAAAGACCCCAACGAGAAGCGCGATCACATGGTCCTGCTGGAGTTCGTGA
CCGCCGCCGGGATCACTCTCGGCATGGACGAGCTGTACAAGTCCGGAGGGGATCGGTGGAGCTCCACCGG
TGGCGGCCGCTCTAGAGAGAATCTTTATTTTCAGGGCGCCGGAGTGCAGGTGGAGACTATCTCCCCAGGA
GACGGGCGCACCTTCCCCAAGCGCGGCCAGACCTGCGTGGTGCACTACACCGGGATGCTTGAAGATGGAA
AGAAAGTTGATTCCTCCCGGGACAGAAACAAGCCCTTTAAGTTTATGCTAGGCAAGCAGGAGGTGATCCG
AGGCTGGGAAGAAGGGGTTGCCCAGATGAGTGTGGGTCAGAGAGCCAAACTGACTATATCTCCAGATTAT
GCCTATGGTGCCACTGGGCACCCAGGCATCATCCCACCACATGCCACTCTCGTCTTCGATGTGGAGCTTC
TAAAACTGGAAAGCTTGGGAGGCGGTAGTATGGAAGACCTGGGGGAAAACACCATGGTTTTATCCACCCT
GAGATCTTTGAACAACTTCATCTCTCAGCGTGTGGAGGGAGGCTCTGGACTGGATATTTCTACCTCGGCC
CCAGGTTCTCTGCAGATGCAGTACCAGCAGAGCATGCAGCTGGAGGAAAGAGCAGAGCAGATCCGTTCGA
AGTCCCACCTCATCCAGGTGGAGCGGGAGAAAATGCAGATGGAGCTGAGTCACAAGAGGGCTCGAGTGGA
GCTGGAGAGAGCAGCCAGCACCAGTGCCAGGAACTACGAGCGTGAGGTCGACCGCAACCAGGAGCTCCTG
ACGCGCATCCGGCAGCTTCAGGAGCGGGAGGCCGGGGCGGAGGAGAAGATGCAGGAGCAGCTGGAGCGCA
ACAGGCAGTGTCAGCAGAACTTGGATGCTGCCAGCAAGAGGCTGCGTGAGAAAGAGGACAGTCTGGCCCA
GGCTGGCGAGACCATCAACGCACTGAAGGGGAGGATCTCGGAACTGCAGTGGAGCGTGATGGACCAGGAG
ATGCGGGTGAAGCGCCTGGAGTCGGAGAAGCAGGAGCTGCAGGAGCAGCTGGACCTGCAACACAAAAAAT
GCCAGGAAGCCAATCAGAAAATCCAGGAACTCCAGGCCAGCCAAGAAGCAAGAGCAGACCACGAGCAGCA
GATTAAGGATCTGGAGCAGAAGCTGTCCCTGCAAGAGCAGGATGCAGCGATTGTGAAGAACATGAAGTCT
GAGCTGGTACGGCTCCCTAGGCTGGAACGGGAGCTGAAGCAGCTGCGGGAGGAGAGCGCGCACCTGCGGG
AGATGAGAGAGACCAACGGGCTGCTCCAGGAAGAGCTGGAAGGGCTGCAGAGGAAGCTGGGGCGCCAGGA
GAAGATGCAGGAGACGCTGGTTGGCTTGGAGCTGGAGAACGAGAGGCTGCTGGCCAAGCTGCAAAGCTGG
GAGAGACTGGACCAGACCATGGGCCTGAGCATCAGGACTCCAGAAGACCTTTCCAGATTCGTGGTTGAGC
TGCAGCAGAGGGAGCTTGCCTTGAAGGACAAGAACAGCGCCGTCACCAGCAGCGCCCGGGGGCTGGAGAA
GGCCAGGCAGCAGCTGCAGGAGGAGCTCCGGCAGGTCAGCGGCCAGCTGTTGGAGGAGAGGAAGAAGCGC
GAGACCCACGAGGCGCTGGCCCGGAGGCTCCAGAAACGGGTCCTGCTGCTCACCAAGGAGCGGGACGGTA
TGCGGGCCATCCTGGGGTCCTACGACAGCGAGCTGACCCCGGCCGAGTACTCACCCCAGCTGACGCGGCG
CATGCGGGAGGCTGAGGATATGGTGCAGAAGGTGCACAGCCACAGCGCCGAGATGGAGGCTCAGCTGTCG
CAGGCCCTGGAGGAGCTGGGAGGCCAGAAACAAAGAGCAGACATGCTGGAGATGGAGCTGAAGATGCTGA
AGTCTCAGTCCAGCTCTGCCGAACAGAGCTTCCTGTTCTCCAGGGAGGAGGCGGACACGCTCAGGTTGAA
GGTCGAGGAGCTGGAAGGCGAGCGGAGTCGGCTGGAGGAGGAAAAGAGGATGCTGGAGGCACAGCTGGAG
CGGCGAGCTCTGCAGGGTGACTATGACCAGAGCAGGACCAAAGTGCTGCACATGAGCCTGAACCCCACCA
GTGTGGCCAGGCAGCGCCTGCGCGAGGACCACAGCCAGCTGCAGGCGGAGTGCGAGCGACTGCGCGGGCT
CCTGCGCGCCATGGAGAGAGGAGGCACCGTCCCAGCCGACCTTGAGGCTGCCGCCGCGAGTCTGCCATCG
TCCAAGGAGGTGGCAGAGCTGAAGAAGCAGGTGGAGAGTGCCGAGCTGAAGAACCAGCGGCTCAAGGAGG
TTTTCCAGACCAAGATCCAGGAGTTCCGCAAGGCCTGCTACACGCTCACCGGCTACCAGATCGACATCAC
CACGGAGAACCAGTACCGGCTGACCTCGCTGTACGCCGAGCACCCAGGCGACTGCCTCATCTTCAAGGCC
ACCAGCCCCTCGGGTTCCAAGATGCAGCTACTGGAGACAGAGTTCTCACACACCGTGGGCGAGCTCATCG
AGGTGCACCTGCGGCGCCAGGACAGCATCCCTGCCTTCCTCAGCTCGCTCACCCTCGAGCTCTTCAGCCG
CCAGACCGTGGCATAAGATATCCAGCACAGTGGCGGCCGCTCGAGTCTAGAGGGCCCGTTTAAACCCGCT
GATCAGCCTCGACTGTGCCTTCTAGTTGCCAGCCATCTGTTGTTTGCCCCTCCCCCGTGCCTTCCTTGAC
CCTGGAAGGTGCCACTCCCACTGTCCTTTCCTAATAAAATGAGGAAATTGCATCGCATTGTCTGAGTAGG
TGTCATTCTATTCTGGGGGGTGGGGTGGGGCAGGACAGCAAGGGGGAGGATTGGGAAGACAATAGCAGGC
ATGCTGGGGATGCGGTGGGCTCTATGGCTTCTGAGGCGGAAAGAACCAGCTGGGGCTCTAGGGGGTATCC
CC
[124 nt withheld, positions 4553-4676]
C
[90 nt withheld, positions 4678-4767]
AGGGTGATGGTTCACGTACCTAGAAGTTCCTATTCCGAAGTTCCTATTCTCTAGAAAGTATAGGAACTTC
CTTGGCCAAAAAGCCTGAACTCACCGCGACGTCTGTCGAGAAGTTTCTGATCGAAAAGTTCGACAGCGTC
TCCGACCTGATGCAGCTCTCGGAGGGCGAAGAATCTCGTGCTTTCAGCTTCGATGTAGGAGGGCGTGGAT
ATGTCCTGCGGGTAAATAGCTGCGCCGATGGTTTCTACAAAGATCGTTATGTTTATCGGCACTTTGCATC
GGCCGCGCTCCCGATTCCGGAAGTGCTTGACATTGGGGAATTCAGCGAGAGCCTGACCTATTGCATCTCC
CGCCGTGCACAGGGTGTCACGTTGCAAGACCTGCCTGAAACCGAACTGCCCGCTGTTCTGCAGCCGGTCG
CGGAGGCCATGGATGCGATCGCTGCGGCCGATCTTAGCCAGACGAGCGGGTTCGGCCCATTCGGACCGCA
AGGAATCGGTCAATACACTACATGGCGTGATTTCATATGCGCGATTGCTGATCCCCATGTGTATCACTGG
CAAACTGTGATGGACGACACCGTCAGTGCGTCCGTCGCGCAGGCTCTCGATGAGCTGATGCTTTGGGCCG
AGGACTGCCCCGAAGTCCGGCACCTCGTGCACGCGGATTTCGGCTCCAACAATGTCCTGACGGACAATGG
CCGCATAACAGCGGTCATTGACTGGAGCGAGGCGATGTTCGGGGATTCCCAATACGAGGTCGCCAACATC
TTCTTCTGGAGGCCGTGGTTGGCTTGTATGGAGCAGCAGACGCGCTACTTCGAGCGGAGGCATCCGGAGC
TTGCAGGATCGCCGCGGCTCCGGGCGTATATGCTCCGCATTGGTCTTGACCAACTCTATCAGAGCTTGGT
TGACGGCAATTTCGATGATGCAGCTTGGGCGCAGGGTCGATGCGACGCAATCGTCCGATCCGGAGCCGGG
ACTGTCGGGCGTACACAAATCGCCCGCAGAAGCGCGGCCGTCTGGACCGATGGCTGTGTAGAAGTACTCG
CCGATAGTGGAAACCGACGCCCCAGCACTCGTCCGAGGGCAAAGGAATAGCACGTACTACGAGATTTCGA
TTCCACCGCCGCCTTCTATGAAAGGTTGGGCTTCGGAATCGTTTTCCGGGACGCCGGCTGGATGATCCTC
CAGCGCGGGGATCTCATGCTGGAGTTCTTCGCCCACCCCAACTTGTTTATTGCAGCTTATAATGGTTACA
AATAAAGCAATAGCATCACAAATTTCACAAATAAAGCATTTTTTTCACTGCATTCTAGTTGTGGTTTGTC
CAAACTCATCAATGTATCTTATCATGTCTGTATACCGTCGACCTCTAGCTAGAGCTTGGCGTAATCATGG
TCATAGCTGTTTCCTGTGTGAAATTGTTATCCGCTCACAATTCCACACAACATACGAGCCGGAAGCATAA
AGTGTAAAGCCTGGGGTGCCTAATGAGTGAGCTAACTCACATTAATTGCGTTGCGCTCACTGCCCGCTTT
CCAGTCGGGAAACCTGTCGTGCCAGCTGCATTAATGAATCGGCCAACGCGCGGGGAGAGGCGGTTTGCGT
ATTGGGCGCTCTTCCGCTTCCTCGCTCACTGACTCGCTGCGCTCGGTCGTTCGGCTGCGGCGAGCGGTAT
CAGCTCACTCAAAGGCGGTAATACGGTTATCCACAGAATCAGGGGATAACGCAGGAAAGAACATGTGAGC
AAAAGGCCAGCAAAAGGCCAGGAACCGTAAAAAGGCCGCGTTGCTGGCGTTTTTCCATAGGCTCCGCCCC
CCTGACGAGCATCACAAAAATCGACGCTCAAGTCAGAGGTGGCGAAACCCGACAGGACTATAAAGATACC
AGGCGTTTCCCCCTGGAAGCTCCCTCGTGCGCTCTCCTGTTCCGACCCTGCCGCTTACCGGATACCTGTC
CGCCTTTCTCCCTTCGGGAAGCGTGGCGCTTTCTCATAGCTCACGCTGTAGGTATCTCAGTTCGGTGTAG
GTCGTTCGCTCCAAGCTGGGCTGTGTGCACGAACCCCCCGTTCAGCCCGACCGCTGCGCCTTATCCGGTA
ACTATCGTCTTGAGTCCAACCCGGTAAGACACGACTTATCGCCACTGGCAGCAGCCACTGGTAACAGGAT
TAGCAGAGCGAGGTATGTAGGCGGTGCTACAGAGTTCTTGAAGTGGTGGCCTAACTACGGCTACACTAGA
AGGACAGTATTTGGTATCTGCGCTCTGCTGAAGCCAGTTACCTTCGGAAAAAGAGTTGGTAGCTCTTGAT
CCGGCAAACAAACCACCGCTGGTAGCGGTGGTTTTTTTGTTTGCAAGCAGCAGATTACGCGCAGAAAAAA
AGGATCTCAAGAAGATCCTTTGATCTTTTCTACGGGGTCTGACGCTCAGTGGAACGAAAACTCACGTTAA
GGGATTTTGGTCATGAGATTATCAAAAAGGATCTTCACCTAGATCCTTTTAAATTAAAAATGAAGTTTTA
AATCAATCTAAAGTATATATGAGTAAACTTGGTCTGACAGTTACCAATGCTTAATCAGTGAGGCACCTAT
CTCAGCGATCTGTCTATTTCGTTCATCCATAGTTGCCTGACTCCCCGTCGTGTAGATAACTACGATACGG
GAGGGCTTACCATCTGGCCCCAGTGCTGCAATGATACCGCGAGACCCACGCTCACCGGCTCCAGATTTAT
CAGCAATAAACCAGCCAGCCGGAAGGGCCGAGCGCAGAAGTGGTCCTGCAACTTTATCCGCCTCCATCCA
GTCTATTAATTGTTGCCGGGAAGCTAGAGTAAGTAGTTCGCCAGTTAATAGTTTGCGCAACGTTGTTGCC
ATTGCTACAGGCATCGTGGTGTCACGCTCGTCGTTTGGTATGGCTTCATTCAGCTCCGGTTCCCAACGAT
CAAGGCGAGTTACATGATCCCCCATGTTGTGCAAAAAAGCGGTTAGCTCCTTCGGTCCTCCGATCGTTGT
CAGAAGTAAGTTGGCCGCAGTGTTATCACTCATGGTTATGGCAGCACTGCATAATTCTCTTACTGTCATG
CCATCCGTAAGATGCTTTTCTGTGACTGGTGAGTACTCAACCAAGTCATTCTGAGAATAGTGTATGCGGC
GACCGAGTTGCTCTTGCCCGGCGTCAATACGGGATAATACCGCGCCACATAGCAGAACTTTAAAAGTGCT
CATCATTGGAAAACGTTCTTCGGGGCGAAAACTCTCAAGGATCTTACCGCTGTTGAGATCCAGTTCGATG
TAACCCACTCGTGCACCCAACTGATCTTCAGCATCTTTTACTTTCACCAGCGTTTCTGGGTGAGCAAAAA
CAGGAAGGCAAAATGCCGCAAAAAAGGGAATAAGGGCGACACGGAAATGTTGAATACTCATACTCTTCCT
TTTTCAATATTATTGAAGCATTTATCAGGGTTATTGTCTCATGAGCGGATACATATTTGAATGTATTTAG
AAAAATAAACAAATAGGGGTTCCGCGCACATTTCCCCGAAAAGTGCCACCTGACGTC
Features (pLannotate 1.2.2; 24 found; start..end, strand, type, name):
     28..80      -  misc_feature   bom (fragment): basis of mobility region from pBR322
    235..614     +  enhancer       CMV enhancer: human cytomegalovirus immediate early enhancer
    615..818     +  promoter       CMV promoter: human cytomegalovirus (CMV) immediate early promoter
    814..847     +  LTR            5' LTR (truncated) (fragment): truncated 5' long terminal repeat (LTR) from HIV-1
    863..881     +  promoter       T7 promoter: promoter for bacteriophage T7 RNA polymerase
    935..1651    +  CDS            EYFP: EYFP is a basic (constitutively fluorescent) green/yellow fluorescent protein published in 1996, derived from Aequorea victoria. It is reported to be a very rapidly-maturing weak dimer with high acid sensitivity.
   1678..1696    +  misc_feature   MCS (fragment): pBluescript multiple cloning site
   1697..1716    +  CDS            capTEV™ (fragment): composite tag for in vivo biotinylation, TEV protease cleavage, and 6xHis tagging
   1721..2041    +  CDS            DmrB: F36V mutant of FK506-binding protein FKBP12 binds synthetic ligands that do not bind wild-type FKBP
   2060..4213    +  CDS            MAD1L1: MD1L1_HUMAN - Also known as MAD1, TXBP181. Experimental evidence at protein level: Swiss-Prot protein existence level 1. [Isoform 3]: Sequesters MAD2L1 in the cytoplasm preventing its function as an activator of the mitotic spindle assembly checkpoint (SAC) resulting in SAC impairment and chromosomal instability in hepatocellular carcinomas. From Homo sapiens (Human).
   4283..4507    +  polyA_signal   bGH poly(A) signal: bovine growth hormone polyadenylation signal
   4511..4532    +  promoter       SV40 promoter (fragment): SV40 enhancer and early promoter
   4553..4785    +  rep_origin     f1 ori (fragment) (sequence partly withheld): f1 bacteriophage origin of replication; arrow indicates direction of (+) strand synthesis
   4790..4837    +  protein_bind   FRT: FLP-mediated recombination occurs in the 8-bp core sequence TCTAGAAA (Turan and Bode, 2011). FLP recombinase from the Saccharomyces cerevisiae 2μ plasmid
   4845..5867    +  CDS            HygR: aminoglycoside phosphotransferase from E. coli; aph(4)-Ia; confers resistance to hygromycin
   5877..6002    +  CDS            ble (fragment): BLE_KLEPN - Experimental evidence at protein level: Swiss-Prot protein existence level 1. Binding protein with a strong affinity to the bleomycin family of antibiotics. Binds to CL990; an antimitotic-antibiotic compound. From Klebsiella pneumoniae.
   5997..6118    +  polyA_signal   SV40 poly(A) signal: SV40 polyadenylation signal
   6191..6207    -  protein_bind   lac operator: The lac repressor binds to the lac operator to inhibit transcription in E. coli. This inhibition can be relieved by adding lactose or isopropyl-β-D-thiogalactopyranoside (IPTG). lac repressor encoded by lacI
   6215..6245    -  promoter       lac promoter: promoter for the E. coli lac operon
   6260..6281    -  protein_bind   CAP binding site: CAP binding activates transcription in the presence of cAMP. E. coli catabolite activator protein
   6294..6386    -  CDS            lacI (fragment): lac repressor; lacI; The lac repressor binds to the lac operator to inhibit transcription in E. coli. This inhibition can be relieved by adding lactose or isopropyl-β-D-thiogalactopyranoside (IPTG).
   6569..7157    -  rep_origin     ori: high-copy-number ColE1/pMB1/pBR322/pUC origin of replication
   7328..8188    -  CDS            AmpR: β-lactamase; bla; confers resistance to ampicillin, carbenicillin, and related antibiotics
   8189..8293    -  promoter       AmpR promoter: bla
