>Addgene plasmid #114037 | pcDNA5-eYFP-FKBP-MAD1-WT | addgene full sequence | sequence record 221137 | Addgene NGS Result
AGCTACAACAAGGCAAGGCTTGACCGACAATTGCATGAAGAATCTGCTTAGGGTTAGGCGTTTTGCGCTG
CTTCGCGATGTACGGGCCAGATATACGCGTTGACATTGATTATTGACTAGTTATTAATAGTAATCAATTA
CGGGGTCATTAGTTCATAGCCCATATATGGAGTTCCGCGTTACATAACTTACGGTAAATGGCCCGCCTGG
CTGACCGCCCAACGACCCCCGCCCATTGACGTCAATAATGACGTATGTTCCCATAGTAACGCCAATAGGG
ACTTTCCATTGACGTCAATGGGTGGAGTATTTACGGTAAACTGCCCACTTGGCAGTACATCAAGTGTATC
ATATGCCAAGTACGCCCCCTATTGACGTCAATGACGGTAAATGGCCCGCCTGGCATTATGCCCAGTACAT
GACCTTATGGGACTTTCCTACTTGGCAGTACATCTACGTATTAGTCATCGCTATTACCATGGTGATGCGG
TTTTGGCAGTACATCAATGGGCGTGGATAGCGGTTTGACTCACGGGGATTTCCAAGTCTCCACCCCATTG
ACGTCAATGGGAGTTTGTTTTGGCACCAAAATCAACGGGACTTTCCAAAATGTCGTAACAACTCCGCCCC
ATTGACGCAAATGGGCGGTAGGCGTGTACGGTGGGAGGTCTATATAAGCAGAGCTCTCCCTATCAGTGAT
AGAGATCTCCCTATCAGTGATAGAGATCGTCGACGAGCTCGTTTAGTGAACCGTCAGATCGCCTGGAGAC
GCCATCCACGCTGTTTTGACCTCCATAGAAGACACCGGGACCGATCCAGCCTCCGGACTCTAGCGTTTAA
ACTTAAGCTTGGTACCGAGCTCGGATCCGCTAGCGCTACCGGTCGCCACCATGGTGAGCAAGGGCGAGGA
GCTGTTCACCGGGGTGGTGCCCATCCTGGTCGAGCTGGACGGCGACGTAAACGGCCACAAGTTCAGCGTG
TCCGGCGAGGGCGAGGGCGATGCCACCTACGGCAAGCTGACCCTGAAGTTCATCTGCACCACCGGCAAGC
TGCCCGTGCCCTGGCCCACCCTCGTGACCACCTTCGGCTACGGCCTGCAGTGCTTCGCCCGCTACCCCGA
CCACATGAAGCAGCACGACTTCTTCAAGTCCGCCATGCCCGAAGGCTACGTCCAGGAGCGCACCATCTTC
TTCAAGGACGACGGCAACTACAAGACCCGCGCCGAGGTGAAGTTCGAGGGCGACACCCTGGTGAACCGCA
TCGAGCTGAAGGGCATCGACTTCAAGGAGGACGGCAACATCCTGGGGCACAAGCTGGAGTACAACTACAA
CAGCCACAACGTCTATATCATGGCCGACAAGCAGAAGAACGGCATCAAGGTGAACTTCAAGATCCGCCAC
AACATCGAGGACGGCAGCGTGCAGCTCGCCGACCACTACCAGCAGAACACCCCCATCGGCGACGGCCCCG
TGCTGCTGCCCGACAACCACTACCTGAGCTACCAGTCCGCCCTGAGCAAAGACCCCAACGAGAAGCGCGA
TCACATGGTCCTGCTGGAGTTCGTGACCGCCGCCGGGATCACTCTCGGCATGGACGAGCTGTACAAGTCC
GGAGGGGATCGGTGGAGCTCCACCGGTGGCGGCCGCTCTAGAGAGAATCTTTATTTTCAGGGCGCCGGAG
TGCAGGTGGAGACTATCTCCCCAGGAGACGGGCGCACCTTCCCCAAGCGCGGCCAGACCTGCGTGGTGCA
CTACACCGGGATGCTTGAAGATGGAAAGAAAGTTGATTCCTCCCGGGACAGAAACAAGCCCTTTAAGTTT
ATGCTAGGCAAGCAGGAGGTGATCCGAGGCTGGGAAGAAGGGGTTGCCCAGATGAGTGTGGGTCAGAGAG
CCAAACTGACTATATCTCCAGATTATGCCTATGGTGCCACTGGGCACCCAGGCATCATCCCACCACATGC
CACTCTCGTCTTCGATGTGGAGCTTCTAAAACTGGAAAGCTTGGGAGGCGGTAGTATGGAAGACCTGGGG
GAAAACACCATGGTTTTATCCACCCTGAGATCTTTGAACAACTTCATCTCTCAGCGTGTGGAGGGAGGCT
CTGGACTGGATATTTCTACCTCGGCCCCAGGTTCTCTGCAGATGCAGTACCAGCAGAGCATGCAGCTGGA
GGAAAGAGCAGAGCAGATCCGTTCGAAGTCCCACCTCATCCAGGTGGAGCGGGAGAAAATGCAGATGGAG
CTGAGTCACAAGAGGGCTCGAGTGGAGCTGGAGAGAGCAGCCAGCACCAGTGCCAGGAACTACGAGCGTG
AGGTCGACCGCAACCAGGAGCTCCTGACGCGCATCCGGCAGCTTCAGGAGCGGGAGGCCGGGGCGGAGGA
GAAGATGCAGGAGCAGCTGGAGCGCAACAGGCAGTGTCAGCAGAACTTGGATGCTGCCAGCAAGAGGCTG
CGTGAGAAAGAGGACAGTCTGGCCCAGGCTGGCGAGACCATCAACGCACTGAAGGGGAGGATCTCGGAAC
TGCAGTGGAGCGTGATGGACCAGGAGATGCGGGTGAAGCGCCTGGAGTCGGAGAAGCAGGAGCTGCAGGA
GCAGCTGGACCTGCAACACAAAAAATGCCAGGAAGCCAATCAGAAAATCCAGGAACTCCAGGCCAGCCAA
GAAGCAAGAGCAGACCACGAGCAGCAGATTAAGGATCTGGAGCAGAAGCTGTCCCTGCAAGAGCAGGATG
CAGCGATTGTGAAGAACATGAAGTCTGAGCTGGTACGGCTCCCTAGGCTGGAACGGGAGCTGAAGCAGCT
GCGGGAGGAGAGCGCGCACCTGCGGGAGATGAGAGAGACCAACGGGCTGCTCCAGGAAGAGCTGGAAGGG
CTGCAGAGGAAGCTGGGGCGCCAGGAGAAGATGCAGGAGACGCTGGTTGGCTTGGAGCTGGAGAACGAGA
GGCTGCTGGCCAAGCTGCAAAGCTGGGAGAGACTGGACCAGACCATGGGCCTGAGCATCAGGACTCCAGA
AGACCTTTCCAGATTCGTGGTTGAGCTGCAGCAGAGGGAGCTTGCCTTGAAGGACAAGAACAGCGCCGTC
ACCAGCAGCGCCCGGGGGCTGGAGAAGGCCAGGCAGCAGCTGCAGGAGGAGCTCCGGCAGGTCAGCGGCC
AGCTGTTGGAGGAGAGGAAGAAGCGCGAGACCCACGAGGCGCTGGCCCGGAGGCTCCAGAAACGGGTCCT
GCTGCTCACCAAGGAGCGGGACGGTATGCGGGCCATCCTGGGGTCCTACGACAGCGAGCTGACCCCGGCC
GAGTACTCACCCCAGCTGACGCGGCGCATGCGGGAGGCTGAGGATATGGTGCAGAAGGTGCACAGCCACA
GCGCCGAGATGGAGGCTCAGCTGTCGCAGGCCCTGGAGGAGCTGGGAGGCCAGAAACAAAGAGCAGACAT
GCTGGAGATGGAGCTGAAGATGCTGAAGTCTCAGTCCAGCTCTGCCGAACAGAGCTTCCTGTTCTCCAGG
GAGGAGGCGGACACGCTCAGGTTGAAGGTCGAGGAGCTGGAAGGCGAGCGGAGTCGGCTGGAGGAGGAAA
AGAGGATGCTGGAGGCACAGCTGGAGCGGCGAGCTCTGCAGGGTGACTATGACCAGAGCAGGACCAAAGT
GCTGCACATGAGCCTGAACCCCACCAGTGTGGCCAGGCAGCGCCTGCGCGAGGACCACAGCCAGCTGCAG
GCGGAGTGCGAGCGACTGCGCGGGCTCCTGCGCGCCATGGAGAGAGGAGGCACCGTCCCAGCCGACCTTG
AGGCTGCCGCCGCGAGTCTGCCATCGTCCAAGGAGGTGGCAGAGCTGAAGAAGCAGGTGGAGAGTGCCGA
GCTGAAGAACCAGCGGCTCAAGGAGGTTTTCCAGACCAAGATCCAGGAGTTCCGCAAGGCCTGCTACACG
CTCACCGGCTACCAGATCGACATCACCACGGAGAACCAGTACCGGCTGACCTCGCTGTACGCCGAGCACC
CAGGCGACTGCCTCATCTTCAAGGCCACCAGCCCCTCGGGTTCCAAGATGCAGCTACTGGAGACAGAGTT
CTCACACACCGTGGGCGAGCTCATCGAGGTGCACCTGCGGCGCCAGGACAGCATCCCTGCCTTCCTCAGC
TCGCTCACCCTCGAGCTCTTCAGCCGCCAGACCGTGGCATAAGATATCCAGCACAGTGGCGGCCGCTCGA
GTCTAGAGGGCCCGTTTAAACCCGCTGATCAGCCTCGACTGTGCCTTCTAGTTGCCAGCCATCTGTTGTT
TGCCCCTCCCCCGTGCCTTCCTTGACCCTGGAAGGTGCCACTCCCACTGTCCTTTCCTAATAAAATGAGG
AAATTGCATCGCATTGTCTGAGTAGGTGTCATTCTATTCTGGGGGGTGGGGTGGGGCAGGACAGCAAGGG
GGAGGATTGGGAAGACAATAGCAGGCATGCTGGGGATGCGGTGGGCTCTATGGCTTCTGAGGCGGAAAGA
ACCAGCTGGGGCTCTAGGGGGTATCCCC
[124 nt withheld, positions 4509-4632]
C
[91 nt withheld, positions 4634-4724]
AGGGTGATGGTTCACGTACCTAGAAGTTCCTATTCCGAAGTTCCTATTCTCTAGAAAGTATAGGAACTTC
CTTGGCCAAAAAGCCTGAACTCACCGCGACGTCTGTCGAGAAGTTTCTGATCGAAAAGTTCGACAGCGTC
TCCGACCTGATGCAGCTCTCGGAGGGCGAAGAATCTCGTGCTTTCAGCTTCGATGTAGGAGGGCGTGGAT
ATGTCCTGCGGGTAAATAGCTGCGCCGATGGTTTCTACAAAGATCGTTATGTTTATCGGCACTTTGCATC
GGCCGCGCTCCCGATTCCGGAAGTGCTTGACATTGGGGAATTCAGCGAGAGCCTGACCTATTGCATCTCC
CGCCGTGCACAGGGTGTCACGTTGCAAGACCTGCCTGAAACCGAACTGCCCGCTGTTCTGCAGCCGGTCG
CGGAGGCCATGGATGCGATCGCTGCGGCCGATCTTAGCCAGACGAGCGGGTTCGGCCCATTCGGACCGCA
AGGAATCGGTCAATACACTACATGGCGTGATTTCATATGCGCGATTGCTGATCCCCATGTGTATCACTGG
CAAACTGTGATGGACGACACCGTCAGTGCGTCCGTCGCGCAGGCTCTCGATGAGCTGATGCTTTGGGCCG
AGGACTGCCCCGAAGTCCGGCACCTCGTGCACGCGGATTTCGGCTCCAACAATGTCCTGACGGACAATGG
CCGCATAACAGCGGTCATTGACTGGAGCGAGGCGATGTTCGGGGATTCCCAATACGAGGTCGCCAACATC
TTCTTCTGGAGGCCGTGGTTGGCTTGTATGGAGCAGCAGACGCGCTACTTCGAGCGGAGGCATCCGGAGC
TTGCAGGATCGCCGCGGCTCCGGGCGTATATGCTCCGCATTGGTCTTGACCAACTCTATCAGAGCTTGGT
TGACGGCAATTTCGATGATGCAGCTTGGGCGCAGGGTCGATGCGACGCAATCGTCCGATCCGGAGCCGGG
ACTGTCGGGCGTACACAAATCGCCCGCAGAAGCGCGGCCGTCTGGACCGATGGCTGTGTAGAAGTACTCG
CCGATAGTGGAAACCGACGCCCCAGCACTCGTCCGAGGGCAAAGGAATAGCACGTACTACGAGATTTCGA
TTCCACCGCCGCCTTCTATGAAAGGTTGGGCTTCGGAATCGTTTTCCGGGACGCCGGCTGGATGATCCTC
CAGCGCGGGGATCTCATGCTGGAGTTCTTCGCCCACCCCAACTTGTTTATTGCAGCTTATAATGGTTACA
AATAAAGCAATAGCATCACAAATTTCACAAATAAAGCATTTTTTTCACTGCATTCTAGTTGTGGTTTGTC
CAAACTCATCAATGTATCTTATCATGTCTGTATACCGTCGACCTCTAGCTAGAGCTTGGCGTAATCATGG
TCATAGCTGTTTCCTGTGTGAAATTGTTATCCGCTCACAATTCCACACAACATACGAGCCGGAAGCATAA
AGTGTAAAGCCTGGGGTGCCTAATGAGTGAGCTAACTCACATTAATTGCGTTGCGCTCACTGCCCGCTTT
CCAGTCGGGAAACCTGTCGTGCCAGCTGCATTAATGAATCGGCCAACGCGCGGGGAGAGGCGGTTTGCGT
ATTGGGCGCTCTTCCGCTTCCTCGCTCACTGACTCGCTGCGCTCGGTCGTTCGGCTGCGGCGAGCGGTAT
CAGCTCACTCAAAGGCGGTAATACGGTTATCCACAGAATCAGGGGATAACGCAGGAAAGAACATGTGAGC
AAAAGGCCAGCAAAAGGCCAGGAACCGTAAAAAGGCCGCGTTGCTGGCGTTTTTCCATAGGCTCCGCCCC
CCTGACGAGCATCACAAAAATCGACGCTCAAGTCAGAGGTGGCGAAACCCGACAGGACTATAAAGATACC
AGGCGTTTCCCCCTGGAAGCTCCCTCGTGCGCTCTCCTGTTCCGACCCTGCCGCTTACCGGATACCTGTC
CGCCTTTCTCCCTTCGGGAAGCGTGGCGCTTTCTCATAGCTCACGCTGTAGGTATCTCAGTTCGGTGTAG
GTCGTTCGCTCCAAGCTGGGCTGTGTGCACGAACCCCCCGTTCAGCCCGACCGCTGCGCCTTATCCGGTA
ACTATCGTCTTGAGTCCAACCCGGTAAGACACGACTTATCGCCACTGGCAGCAGCCACTGGTAACAGGAT
TAGCAGAGCGAGGTATGTAGGCGGTGCTACAGAGTTCTTGAAGTGGTGGCCTAACTACGGCTACACTAGA
AGAACAGTATTTGGTATCTGCGCTCTGCTGAAGCCAGTTACCTTCGGAAAAAGAGTTGGTAGCTCTTGAT
CCGGCAAACAAACCACCGCTGGTAGCGGTGGTTTTTTTGTTTGCAAGCAGCAGATTACGCGCAGAAAAAA
AGGATCTCAAGAAGATCCTTTGATCTTTTCTACGGGGTCTGACGCTCAGTGGAACGAAAACTCACGTTAA
GGGATTTTGGTCATGAGATTATCAAAAAGGATCTTCACCTAGATCCTTTTAAATTAAAAATGAAGTTTTA
AATCAATCTAAAGTATATATGAGTAAACTTGGTCTGACAGTTACCAATGCTTAATCAGTGAGGCACCTAT
CTCAGCGATCTGTCTATTTCGTTCATCCATAGTTGCCTGACTCCCCGTCGTGTAGATAACTACGATACGG
GAGGGCTTACCATCTGGCCCCAGTGCTGCAATGATACCGCGAGACCCACGCTCACCGGCTCCAGATTTAT
CAGCAATAAACCAGCCAGCCGGAAGGGCCGAGCGCAGAAGTGGTCCTGCAACTTTATCCGCCTCCATCCA
GTCTATTAATTGTTGCCGGGAAGCTAGAGTAAGTAGTTCGCCAGTTAATAGTTTGCGCAACGTTGTTGCC
ATTGCTACAGGCATCGTGGTGTCACGCTCGTCGTTTGGTATGGCTTCATTCAGCTCCGGTTCCCAACGAT
CAAGGCGAGTTACATGATCCCCCATGTTGTGCAAAAAAGCGGTTAGCTCCTTCGGTCCTCCGATCGTTGT
CAGAAGTAAGTTGGCCGCAGTGTTATCACTCATGGTTATGGCAGCACTGCATAATTCTCTTACTGTCATG
CCATCCGTAAGATGCTTTTCTGTGACTGGTGAGTACTCAACCAAGTCATTCTGAGAATAGTGTATGCGGC
GACCGAGTTGCTCTTGCCCGGCGTCAATACGGGATAATACCGCGCCACATAGCAGAACTTTAAAAGTGCT
CATCATTGGAAAACGTTCTTCGGGGCGAAAACTCTCAAGGATCTTACCGCTGTTGAGATCCAGTTCGATG
TAACCCACTCGTGCACCCAACTGATCTTCAGCATCTTTTACTTTCACCAGCGTTTCTGGGTGAGCAAAAA
CAGGAAGGCAAAATGCCGCAAAAAAGGGAATAAGGGCGACACGGAAATGTTGAATACTCATACTCTTCCT
TTTTCAATATTATTGAAGCATTTATCAGGGTTATTGTCTCATGAGCGGATACATATTTGAATGTATTTAG
AAAAATAAACAAATAGGGGTTCCGCGCACATTTCCCCGAAAAGTGCCACCTGACGTCGACGGATCGGGAG
ATCTCCCGATCCCCTATGGTGCACTCTCAGTACAATCTGCTCTGATGCCGCATAGTTAAGCCAGTATCTG
CTCCCTGCTTGTGTGTTGGAGGTCGCTGAGTAGTGCGCGAGCAAAATTTA
Features (pLannotate 1.2.2; 25 found; start..end, strand, type, name):
    102..481     +  enhancer       CMV enhancer: human cytomegalovirus immediate early enhancer
    482..685     +  promoter       CMV promoter: human cytomegalovirus (CMV) immediate early promoter
    687..706     +  promoter       PLtetO-1 promoter (fragment): modified phage lambda PL promoter with tet operator sites (Lutz and Bujard, 1997)
    708..727     +  promoter       PLtetO-1 promoter (fragment): modified phage lambda PL promoter with tet operator sites (Lutz and Bujard, 1997)
    735..768     +  promoter       TRE3GV promoter (fragment): 3rd-generation Tet-responsive promoter that can be activated by binding of Tet-On® 3G, optimized for retroviral and lentiviral vectors
    891..1607    +  CDS            EYFP: EYFP is a basic (constitutively fluorescent) green/yellow fluorescent protein published in 1996, derived from Aequorea victoria. It is reported to be a very rapidly-maturing weak dimer with high acid sensitivity.
   1634..1652    +  misc_feature   MCS (fragment): pBluescript multiple cloning site
   1653..1672    +  CDS            capTEV™ (fragment): composite tag for in vivo biotinylation, TEV protease cleavage, and 6xHis tagging
   1677..1997    +  CDS            DmrB: F36V mutant of FK506-binding protein FKBP12 binds synthetic ligands that do not bind wild-type FKBP
   2016..4169    +  CDS            MAD1L1: MD1L1_HUMAN - Also known as MAD1, TXBP181. Experimental evidence at protein level: Swiss-Prot protein existence level 1. [Isoform 3]: Sequesters MAD2L1 in the cytoplasm preventing its function as an activator of the mitotic spindle assembly checkpoint (SAC) resulting in SAC impairment and chromosomal instability in hepatocellular carcinomas. From Homo sapiens (Human).
   4239..4463    +  polyA_signal   bGH poly(A) signal: bovine growth hormone polyadenylation signal
   4467..4488    +  promoter       SV40 promoter (fragment): SV40 enhancer and early promoter
   4509..4742    +  rep_origin     f1 ori (fragment) (sequence partly withheld): f1 bacteriophage origin of replication; arrow indicates direction of (+) strand synthesis
   4747..4794    +  protein_bind   FRT: FLP-mediated recombination occurs in the 8-bp core sequence TCTAGAAA (Turan and Bode, 2011). FLP recombinase from the Saccharomyces cerevisiae 2μ plasmid
   4802..5824    +  CDS            HygR: aminoglycoside phosphotransferase from E. coli; aph(4)-Ia; confers resistance to hygromycin
   5834..5959    +  CDS            ble (fragment): BLE_KLEPN - Experimental evidence at protein level: Swiss-Prot protein existence level 1. Binding protein with a strong affinity to the bleomycin family of antibiotics. Binds to CL990; an antimitotic-antibiotic compound. From Klebsiella pneumoniae.
   5954..6075    +  polyA_signal   SV40 poly(A) signal: SV40 polyadenylation signal
   6148..6164    -  protein_bind   lac operator: The lac repressor binds to the lac operator to inhibit transcription in E. coli. This inhibition can be relieved by adding lactose or isopropyl-β-D-thiogalactopyranoside (IPTG). lac repressor encoded by lacI
   6172..6202    -  promoter       lac promoter: promoter for the E. coli lac operon
   6217..6238    -  protein_bind   CAP binding site: CAP binding activates transcription in the presence of cAMP. E. coli catabolite activator protein
   6251..6343    -  CDS            lacI (fragment): lac repressor; lacI; The lac repressor binds to the lac operator to inhibit transcription in E. coli. This inhibition can be relieved by adding lactose or isopropyl-β-D-thiogalactopyranoside (IPTG).
   6526..7114    -  rep_origin     ori: high-copy-number ColE1/pMB1/pBR322/pUC origin of replication
   7285..8145    -  CDS            AmpR: β-lactamase; bla; confers resistance to ampicillin, carbenicillin, and related antibiotics
   8146..8250    -  promoter       AmpR promoter: bla
   8309..8361    -  misc_feature   bom (fragment): basis of mobility region from pBR322
