[The description below was written by a language model from this plasmid's Addgene catalogue record and pLannotate feature annotations shown in this document.]
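Description:
pcDNA5-eYFP-FKBP-MAD1-WT is a mammalian expression plasmid built on the pcDNA5/FRT/TO backbone. It is propagated in E. coli through a high-copy ColE1/pUC-type origin with ampicillin resistance (AmpR under its own bla promoter). A fragment of the f1 origin and lac promoter/operator remnants are also annotated. The payload is a single fusion open reading frame driven by the CMV immediate-early enhancer and promoter and terminated by the bGH polyadenylation signal. It consists of EYFP, a short linker, an FKBP12 domain and full-length wild-type human MAD1 (MAD1L1). The annotation tool matches the FKBP segment to DmrB, the F36V variant of FKBP12, whereas the catalogue entry simply calls it FKBP12, so the exact variant cannot be settled from the record.

Downstream, an FRT site directly precedes a hygromycin resistance gene with an SV40 poly(A) signal. No complete promoter is annotated in front of HygR. This is the usual arrangement for FLP-mediated integration into a genomic FRT landing site, where integration supplies the promoter and confers hygromycin resistance on the stable line. The two sequence records differ just after the CMV promoter. The repository's sequencing result (8,414 nt) shows tet operator-like fragments, consistent with the tetracycline-regulated "TO" backbone. The depositor's sequence (8,324 nt) instead shows a T7 promoter and no tet operators.

The stated purpose is chemically induced relocalisation of MAD1. Rapamycin dimerises FKBP with an FRB domain carried by a separate anchor protein, which this plasmid does not encode, recruiting the fluorescent fusion to a chosen site. The associated publication applied this to kinetochores to study spindle assembly checkpoint reactivation.
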