Addgene plasmid #114037: pcDNA5-eYFP-FKBP-MAD1-WT
Purpose: Chemical induction of MAD1 localisation to a specific site in the cell (by rapamycin & FRB)
Depositing lab: Geert Kops. Depositing organization: University Medical Centre Utrecht. Publication: Conditional targeting of MAD1 to kinetochores is sufficient to reactivate the spindle assembly checkpoint in metaphase. Kuijt TE, Omerzu M, Saurin AT, Kops GJ. Chromosoma. 2014 Oct;123(5):471-80. doi: 10.1007/s00412-014-0458-9. Epub 2014 Apr 4. PubMed 24695965.
Backbone
  Vector backbone: pcDNA5/FRT/TO
  Vector type: Mammalian Expression
  Selectable markers: Hygromycin
Growth in bacteria
  Bacterial resistance: Ampicillin, 100 μg/mL
  Growth temperature: 37°C
  Growth strain: DH5alpha
  Copy number: High Copy
Gene/Insert
  Gene/Insert name: Human MAD1
  Species: H. sapiens (human)
  Mutation: none
  Entrez Gene: MAD1L1 (a.k.a. MAD1, MVA7, PIG9, TP53I9, TXBP181)
  Promoter: CMV
  Tag / fusion protein: eYFP-FKBP12 (N terminal on insert)
  Cloning method: Restriction Enzyme; 5′ cloning site Unknown (unknown if destroyed); 3′ cloning site Unknown (unknown if destroyed)
Terms and licenses: Academic/Nonprofit Terms; Industry Terms: Not Available to Industry
How to cite: pcDNA5-eYFP-FKBP-MAD1-WT was a gift from Geert Kops (Addgene plasmid # 114037 ; http://n2t.net/addgene:114037 ; RRID:Addgene_114037)
